Addgene plasmid #55103: mCherry-Moesin-C-14
Purpose: Localization: Cytoskeleton/Membrane, Excitation: 587, Emission: 610
Depositing lab: Michael Davidson. Depositing organization: Florida State University, Tallahassee.
Backbone
  Vector backbone: mCherry-C1
  Backbone size w/o insert (bp): 4750
  Vector type: Mammalian Expression
  Selectable markers: Neomycin (select with G418)
Growth in bacteria
  Bacterial resistance: Kanamycin, 50 μg/mL
  Growth temperature: 37°C
  Growth strain: DH5alpha
  Copy number: High Copy
Gene/Insert
  Gene/Insert name: Moesin (alt name: NM_002444.2)
  Species: H. sapiens (human)
  Entrez Gene: MSN (a.k.a. HEL70, IMD50)
  Promoter: CMV
  Tag / fusion protein: mCherry (N terminal on backbone)
  Cloning method: Unknown
  Sequencing primers: 5′ CMV-F; 3′ SV40pA-R
Terms and licenses: Academic/Nonprofit Terms; Industry Terms: Not Available to Industry
Depositor comments: . Excitation = 587; Emission = 610
How to cite: mCherry-Moesin-C-14 was a gift from Michael Davidson (Addgene plasmid # 55103 ; http://n2t.net/addgene:55103 ; RRID:Addgene_55103)
