[The description below was written by a language model from this plasmid's Addgene catalogue record.]
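Description:
mCherry-Moesin-C-14 is a mammalian expression plasmid built on the mCherry-C1 backbone (about 4.75 kb without the insert), designed to produce human moesin (MSN) as a red fluorescent fusion protein. The CMV promoter drives strong constitutive transcription in mammalian cells. mCherry is supplied by the backbone at the N terminus, so moesin is joined to the C-terminal end of the fluorescent protein. The "C-14" in the name probably refers to this C-type fusion arrangement and a linker length between the two partners, although the record does not spell this out. The listed 3′ sequencing primer implies an SV40 polyadenylation signal downstream of the open reading frame. The cloning method used to insert moesin is recorded as unknown, and no feature table is provided, so other elements of the backbone cannot be confirmed in detail.

In bacteria the plasmid is maintained at high copy number under kanamycin selection. In mammalian cells a neomycin resistance marker allows G418 selection of stable transfectants. Moesin is a member of the ezrin/radixin/moesin family, which links the cortical actin cytoskeleton to the plasma membrane, and the record accordingly annotates the fusion's localization as cytoskeleton/membrane. The construct is intended as a localization marker for fluorescence microscopy, letting users visualize moesin-rich cortical and membrane-associated structures in live or fixed cells. mCherry's recorded excitation and emission maxima are 587 nm and 610 nm, which makes it suitable for multicolour imaging alongside green or other spectrally distinct fluorescent probes.
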