>Addgene plasmid #55103 | mCherry-Moesin-C-14 | depositor partial sequence | sequence record 85470 | insert sequence
GCTACCGGTCGCCACCATGGTGAGCAAGGGCGAGGAGGATAACATGGCCATCATCAAGGAGTTCATGCGC
TTCAAGGTGCACATGGAGGGCTCCGTGAACGGCCACGAGTTCGAGATCGAGGGCGAGGGCGAGGGCCGCC
CCTACGAGGGCACCCAGACCGCCAAGCTGAAGGTGACCAAGGGTGGCCCCCTGCCCTTCGCCTGGGACAT
CCTGTCCCCTCAGTTCATGTACGGCTCCAAGGCCTACGTGAAGCACCCCGCCGACATCCCCGACTACTTG
AAGCTGTCCTTCCCCGAGGGCTTCAAGTGGGAGCGCGTGATGAACTTCGAGGACGGCGGCGTGGTGACCG
TGACCCAGGACTCCTCCCTGCAGGACGGCGAGTTCATCTACAAGGTGAAGCTGCGCGGCACCAACTTCCC
CTCCGACGGCCCCGTAATGCAGAAGAAGACCATGGGCTGGGAGGCCTCCTCCGAGCGGATGTACCCCGAG
GACGGCGCCCTGAAGGGCGAGATCAAGCAGAGGCTGAAGCTGAAGGACGGCGGCCACTACGACGCTGAGG
TCAAGACCACCTACAAGGCCAAGAAGCCCGTGCAGCTGCCCGGCGCCTACAACGTCAACATCAAGTTGGA
CATCACCTCCCACAACGAGGACTACACCATCGTGGAACAGTACGAACGCGCCGAGGGCCGCCACTCCACC
GGCGGCATGGACGAGCTGTACAAGTCCGGACCCAAAACGATCAGTGTGCGTGTGACCACCATGGATGCAG
AGCTGGAGTTTGCCATCCAGCCCAACACCACCGGGAAGCAGCTATTTGACCAGGTGGTGAAAACTATTGG
CTTGAGGGAAGTTTGGTTCTTTGGTCTGCAGTACCAGGACACTAAAGGTTTCTCCACCTGGCTGAAACTC
AATAAGAAGGTGACTGCCCAGGATGTGCGGAAGGAAAGCCCCCTGCTCTTTAAGTTCCGTGCCAAGTTCT
ACCCTGAGGATGTGTCCGAGGAATTGATTCAGGACATCACTCAGCGCCTGTTCTTTCTGCAAGTGAAAGA
GGGCATTCTCAATGATGATATTTACTGCCCGCCTGAGACCGCTGTGCTGCTGGCCTCGTATGCTGTCCAG
TCTAAGTATGGCGACTTCAATAAGGAAGTGCATAAGTCTGGCTACCTGGCCGGAGACAAGTTGCTCCCGC
AGAGAGTCCTGGAACAGCACAAACTCAACAAGGACCAGTGGGAGGAGCGGATCCAGGTGTGGCATGAGGA
ACACCGTGGCATGCTCAGGGAGGATGCTGTCCTGGAATATCTGAAGATTGCTCAAGATCTGGAGATGTAT
GGTGTGAACTACTTCAGCATCAAGAACAAGAAAGGCTCAGAGCTGTGGCTGGGGGTGGATGCCCTGGGTC
TCAACATCTATGAGCAGAATGACAGACTAACTCCCAAGATAGGCTTCCCCTGGAGTGAAATCAGGAACAT
CTCTTTCAATGATAAGAAATTTGTCATCAAGCCCATTGACAAAAAAGCCCCGGACTTCGTCTTCTATGCT
CCCCGGCTGCGGATTAACAAGCGGATCTTGGCCTTGTGCATGGGGAACCATGAACTATACATGCGCCGTC
GCAAGCCTGATACCATTGAGGTGCAGCAGATGAAGGCACAGGCCCGGGAGGAGAAGCACCAGAAGCAGAT
GGAGCGTGCTATGCTGGAAAATGAGAAGAAGAAGCGTGAAATGGCAGAGAAGGAGAAAGAGAAGATTGAA
CGGGAGAAGGAGGAGCTGATGGAGAGGCTGAAGCAGATCGAGGAACAGACTAAGAAGGCTCAGCAAGAAC
TGGAAGAACAGACCCGTAGGGCTCTGGAACTTGAGCAGGAACGGAAGCGTGCCCAGAGCGAGGCTGAAAA
GCTGGCCAAGGAGCGTCAAGAAGCTGAAGAGGCCAAGGAGGCCTTGCTGCAGGCCTCCCGGGACCAGAAA
AAGACTCAGGAACAGCTGGCCTTGGAAATGGCAGAGCTGACAGCTCGAATCTCCCAGCTGGAGATGGCCC
GACAGAAGAAGGAGAGTGAGGCTGTGGAGTGGCAGCAGAAGGCCCAGATGGTACAGGAAGACTTGGAGAA
GACCCGTGCTGAGCTGAAGACTGCCATGAGTACACCTCATGTGGCAGAGCCTGCTGAGAATGAGCAGGAT
GAGCAGGATGAGAATGGG
[270 nt withheld, positions 2189-2458]
TAAGGTACCGCGGGCCCGGGATCCACCGGATCTAGATAACTGATCATAATCAGCCATA
