>Addgene plasmid #55103 | mCherry-Moesin-C-14 | addgene partial sequence | sequence record 98605 | mCherry-F 5'-ccccgtaatgcagaagaaga-3'
CCCCGAGGACGGCGCCCTGAAGGGCGAGATCAAGCAGAGGCTGAAGCTGAAGGACGGCGGCCACTACGAC
GCTGAGGTCAAGACCACCTACAAGGCCAAGAAGCCCGTGCAGCTGCCCGGCGCCTACAACGTCAACATCA
AGTTGGACATCACCTCCCACAACGAGGACTACACCATCGTGGAACAGTACGAACGCGCCGAGGGCCGCCA
CTCCACCGGCGGCATGGACGAGCTGTACAAGTCCGGACCCAAAACGATCAGTGTGCGTGTGACCACCATG
GATGCAGAGCTGGAGTTTGCCATCCAGCCCAACACCACCGGGAAGCAGCTATTTGACCAGGTGGTGAAAA
CTATTGGCTTGAGGGAAGTTTGGTTCTTTGGTCTGCAGTACCAGGACACTAAAGGTTTCTCCACCTGGCT
GAAACTCAATAAGAAGGTGACTGCCCAGGATGTGCGGAAGGAAAGCCCCCTGCTCTTTAAGTTCCGTGCC
AAGTTCTACCCTGAGGATGTGTCCGAGGAATTGATTCAGGACATCACTCAGCGCCTGTTCTTTCTGCAAG
TGAAAGAGGGCATTCTCAATGATGATATTTACTGCCCGCCTGAGACCGCTGTGCTGCTGGCCTCGTATGC
TGTCCAGTCTAAGTATGGCGACTTCAATAAGGAAGTGCATAAGTCTGGCTACCTGGCCGGAGACAAGTTG
CTCCCGCAGAGAGTCCTGGAACAGCACAAACTCAACAAGGACCAGTGGGAGGAGCGGATCCAGGTGTGGC
ATGAGGAACACCGTGGCATGCTCAGGGAGGATGCTGTCCTGGAATATCTGAAGATTGCTCAAGATCTGG
